>Addgene plasmid #57648 | tdEos-MyosinIIC-N-18 | depositor partial sequence | sequence record 88801 | insert sequence
TTAGTTGACGTCAGATCCGCTAGCACCGCCACCATGGCTGCAGTGACCATGTCCGTGTCTGGGAGGAAGG
TAGCCTCCAGGCCAGGCCCGGTGCCTGAGGCAGCCCAATCGTTCCTCTACGCGCCCCGGACGCCAAATGT
AGGTGGCCCTGGAGGGCCACAGGTGGAGTGGACAGCCCGGCGCATGGTGTGGGTGCCCTCGGAACTGCAT
GGGTTCGAGGCAGCAGCCCTGCGGGATGAAGGGGAGGAGGAGGCAGAAGTGGAGCTGGCGGAGAGTGGGC
GCCGCCTGCGGCTGCCCAGGGACCAGATCCAGCGCATGAACCCACCCAAGTTCAGCAAGGCAGAAGATAT
GGCTGAGCTCACCTGCCTCAACGAGGCCTCGGTCCTGCACAACCTGCGAGAACGCTACTACTCCGGGCTC
ATTTATACCTACTCTGGCCTCTTCTGTGTGGTCATTAACCCATACAAGCAGCTGCCCATCTACACGGAGG
CCATTGTTGAAATGTACCGGGGCAAGAAGCGCCATGAGGTGCCACCTCACGTGTATGCTGTGACGGAGGG
CGCGTACCGCAGCATGCTTCAGGATCGTGAGGATCAATCCATTCTCTGCACGGGAGAGTCTGGCGCTGGG
AAGACGGAGAACACCAAGAAGGTCATCCAGTACCTGGCCCATGTGGCATCATCTCCAAAGGGCAGGAAGG
AGCCTGGTGTCCCTGCCTCCGTCAGCACCATGTCTTATGGGGAGCTAGAGCGTCAGCTTCTTCAAGCCAA
CCCCATCCTAGAGGCCTTTGGCAATGCCAAGACAGTGAAGAACGACAACTCTTCCCGATTTGGCAAATTC
ATCCGCATCAACTTTGATATTGCTGGCTACATCGTGGGAGCAAACATCGAGACCTATCTGTTGGAGAAGT
CCCGGGCCATCAGACAGGCCAAGGATGAATGCAGCTTCCATATCTTCTACCAGCTGCTAGGGGGCGCTGG
GGAGCAGCTAAAAGCTGACCTCCTTCTGGAGCCCTGTTCCCATTATCGCTTCCTGACCAATGGGCCCTCA
TCGTCCCCGGGCCAGGAGCGTGAGTTATTCCAGGAGACCCTGGAGTCCCTGCGTGTGCTGGGCCTCCTCC
CAGAAGAGATCACTGCCATGCTGCGCACTGTCTCTGCTGTCCTCCAGTTTGGCAACATTGTCCTGAAGAA
AGAGCGCAATACGGACCAAGCCACCATGCCTGACAACACAGCTGCCCAGAAGCTTTGCCGCCTCTTGGGA
CTCGGAGTGACCGACTTCTCCAGAGCCCTTCTCACACCCCGCATCAAAGTGGGCCGAGATTATGTTCAGA
AAGCACAAACCAAGGAGCAGGCTGACTTTGCGCTGGAGGCTCTGGCCAAAGCTACCTATGAGCGCCTGTT
CCGCTGGCTGGTTCTGCGGCTCAACCGTGCCCTGGACAGAAGCCCGCGGCAGGGTGCCTCCTTCCTGGGC
ATCCTGGACATCGCGGGCTTTGAGATCTTCCAGCTGAACTCCTTCGAGCAGCTGTGCATCAACTACACCA
ACGAGAAGCTACAGCAGCTATTCAACCACACCATGTTCGTGCTGGAGCAGGAGGAGTACCAGCGAGAGGG
CATCCCCTGGACCTTCCTAGACTTCGGGTTGGACCTGCAACCTTGCATCGACCTCATTGAGCGTCCGGCC
AACCCTCCAGGTCTCCTGGCCCTGCTGGACGAGGAGTGCTGGTTCCCCAAGGCCACGGACAAGTCTTTTG
TGGAGAAGGTCGCCCAGGAGCAGGGCAGCCACCCCAAATTCCAGCGCCCCAGGAACCTGCGAGATCAGGC
CGACTTCAGCGTCCTGCACTACGCCGGCAAGGTTGACTACAAAGCCAGTGAGTGGCTGATGAAGAACATG
GACCCACTGAATGACAATGTGGCCGCCTTGCTTCACCAGAGCACGGATCGTCTCACAGCTGAGATCTGGA
AGGATGTGGAGGGCATCGTGGGGCTGGAGCAAGTAAGCAGCCTTGGAGATGGCCCACCGGGAGGCCGCCC
CCGCCGTGGAATGTTTCGGACTGTGGGGCAGCTCTACAAAGAATCCCTGAGCCGCCTCATGGCCACGCTC
AGCAACACCAACCCTAGTTTTGTCCGCTGCATCGTTCCCAATCATGAGAAGAGGGCTGGAAAGCTGGAGC
CGCGCCTGGTGCTGGACCAACTCCGTTGTAACGGGGTCCTCGAGGGTATACGCATCTGTCGCCAAGGCTT
CCCCAACCGCATCCTCTTCCAGGAGTTCCGACAGCGCTATGAAATCCTCACCCCGAACGCTATTCCCAAG
GGCTTCATGGACGGCAAACAGGCCTGTGAGAAGATGATCCAGGCCCTGGAGCTAGACCCCAACCTGTACC
GTGTTGGCCAAAGCAAGATCTTCTTCCGGGCAGGGGTCCTGGCCCAGCTGGAGGAGGAGCGGGACCTGAA
AGTCACCGACATCATAGTGTCTTTCCAGGCAGCGGCACGGGGCTACCTGGCCCGTAGGGCTTTCCAGAGA
CGGCAGCAGCAGCAGAGTGCTCTGAGGGTGATGCAGAGAAACTGTGCTGCCTACCTCAAGCTCAGGAACT
GGCAGTGGTGGAGGCTGTTCATCAAGGTGAAGCCCCTGCTGCAGGTGACACGGCAGGATGAGGTGCTGCA
GGCGCGCGCCCAGGAGCTGCAGAAAGTTCAGGAGCTGCAGCAGCAGAGCGCTCGTGAAGTGGGGGAACTG
CAGGGTCGAGTGGCACAGCTAGAGGAGGAGCGCACGCGCCTGGCTGAGCAGCTTCGAGCAGAAGCCGAGC
TCTGCTCTGAGGCCGAGGAGACGCGGGCGCGACTGGCTGCCCGGAAGCAGGAGCTGGAGCTGGTGGTGAC
AGAGCTGGAGGCACGAGTGGGCGAGGAAGAAGAGTGCAGCCGGCAGCTGCAGAGTGAGAAGAAGAGGCTG
CAGCAGCATATCCAGGAGCTAGAGAGCCACCTGGAAGCTGAGGAGGGTGCCCGGCAGAAGCTACAGCTGG
AGAAGGTGACCACAGAGGCCAAGATGAAGAAATTTGAGGAGGACCTGCTGCTCCTGGAGGACCAGAATTC
CAAGCTGAGCAAGGAGCGGAGGCTGCTGGAGGAGCGGCTGGCTGAGTTCTCCTCACAGGCAGCAGAAGAG
GAAGAGAAAGTCAAAAGTCTCAACAAGCTGAGGCTCAAATATGAAGCCACAATCTCAGACATGGAAGACC
GGCTGAAGAAGGAGGAGAAGGGACGCCAGGAACTAGAGAAGCTGAAGCGACGGCTGGACGGGGAGAGCTC
AGAGCTTCAGGAGCAGATGGTGGAGCAGAAGCAGAGGGCAGAGGAACTGCTCGCACAGCTGGGCCGCAAG
GAGGATGAGCTGCAGGCCGCCCTGCTCAGGGCAGAGGAAGAGGGTGGTGCCCGTGCCCAGTTGCTCAAGT
CCCTGCGAGAGGCACAGGCTGGCCTTGCTGAGGCTCAGGAGGACCTGGAAGCTGAGCGGGTAGCCAGGGC
CAAGGCGGAGAAGCAGCGCCGGGACCTGGGCGAGGAGTTGGAGGCCCTACGTGGGGAGCTCGAGGACACT
CTGGATTCCACCAACGCCCAGCAGGAGCTGCGGTCCAAGAGGGAGCAGGAGGTGACAGAGCTGAAGAAAG
CATTGGAAGAGGAGTCCCGTGCCCATGAGGTGTCCATGCAGGAGCTGAGACAGAGGCATAGCCAGGCACT
GGTGGAGATGGCCGAGCAGTTGGAGCAAGCCCGGAGGGGCAAAGGTGTGTGGGAGAAGACTCGGCTATCC
CTGGAGGCTGAGGTGTCCGAGCTGAAGGCCGAGCTGAGCAGCCTGCAGACCTCGAGACAGGAGGGTGAGC
AGAAGAGGCGCCGCCTGGAGTCCCAGCTACAGGAGGTCCAGGGCCGATCCAGTGATTCGGAGCGGGCTCG
GTCTGAGGCTGCTGAGAAGCTGCAGAGAGCCCAGGCGGAACTTGAGAGCGTGTCCACAGCCCTGAGTGAG
GCGGAGTCCAAAGCCATCAGGCTGGGCAAGGAGCTGAGCAGTGCAGAGTCCCAGCTGCATGACACCCAGG
AACTGCTTCAGGAGGAGACCAGGGCAAAGCTGGCCTTGGGGTCCCGTGTGCGTGCCCTAGAGGCCGAGGC
GGCGGGGCTTCGGGAGCAGATGGAAGAGGAGGTGGTTGCCAGGGAACGGGCTGGCCGGGAGCTGCAGAGC
ACGCAGGCCCAGCTCTCTGAATGGCGGCGCCGCCAGGAAGAAGAGGCTGCGGTGCTGGAGGCTGGGGAGG
AGGCTCGGCGCCGTGCAGCCCGGGAGGCAGAGACCCTGACCCAGCGCCTGGCAGAAAAGACTGAGGCTGT
AGAACGACTGGAGCGAGCCCGGCGCCGACTGCAGCAGGAGTTGGACGATGCCACTGTGGATCTGGGGCAG
CAGAAGCAGCTCCTGAGCACACTGGAGAAGAAGCAGCGGAAATTTGACCAGCTCCTGGCAGAGGAGAAGG
CTGCAGTTCTACGGGCTGTGGAAGACCGTGAACGGATAGAGGCCGAAGGCCGGGAGCGAGAGGCCCGGGC
CCTGTCGCTGACCCGGGCCCTGGAAGAGGAGCAGGAGGCCCGGGAGGAGCTGGAGAGGCAGAACCGTGCT
CTGAGGGCTGAGCTGGAAGCACTGCTGAGCAGCAAGGATGACGTGGGCAAGAACGTGCACGAGCTGGAGC
GAGCCCGTAAGGCGGCTGAACAGGCAGCCAGTGACCTGCGGACACAGGTGACAGAATTGGAGGATGAGCT
GACAGCCGCAGAGGATGCCAAGCTGCGCCTGGAGGTGACTGTGCAGGCTCTGAAGGCTCAACATGAACGC
GACCTGCAGGGCCGCGATGATGCCGGTGAGGAGAGGCGGAGGCAGCTGGCCAAGCAGCTAAGAGACGCAG
AGGTAGAGCGCGATGAGGAACGGAAGCAGAGGGCACTGGCTATGGCTGCCCGCAAGAAGCTGGAGCTGGA
ACTGGAGGAGTTGAAGGCGCAGACATCTGCTGCTGGGCAGGGCAAGGAAGAGGCAGTGAAGCAGCTGAAG
AAGATGCAGGTCCAGATGAAGGAGCTGTGGCGGGAGGTAGAGGAGACGCGTAGCTCCCGCGACGAGATGT
TTACCCTGAGCAGGGAAAATGAGAAGAAGCTCAAGGGGCTGGAAGCTGAGGTGCTGCGTCTGCAAGAGGA
ACTTGCTGCCTCAGACCGAGCCCGGAGGCAGGCCCAGCAAGACAGAGACGAGATGGCAGAGGAGGTGGCC
AGTGGCAATCTTAGCAAGGCAGCCACCCTGGAGGAAAAACGGCAGCTGGAGGGGCGACTGAGCCAGTTGG
AAGAGGAGCTGGAGGAAGAACAGAACAACTCGGAGCTGCTCAAGGACCATTACCGAAAGCTAGTGCTACA
GGTCGAGTCCCTCACCACAGAACTGTCTGCCGAACGAAGTTTCTCAGCCAAGGCCGAGAGTGGACGGCAG
CAGCTGGAGCGGCAGATCCAGGAACTGCGGGCCCGCTTGGGTGAAGAGGATGCTGGAGCCCGAGCCAGGC
AGAAAATGCTGATCGCTGCTCTGGAGTCTAAACTGGCCCAGGCAGAGGAGCAGCTGGAGCAGGAGAGCAG
GGAGCGCATCCTCTCTGGCAAGCTGGTACGCAGAGCTGAGAAGCGGCTGAAGGAGGTAGTTCTTCAGGTG
GATGAAGAGCGCAGGGTGGCTGACCAGGTCCGGGACCAGCTGGAGAAAAGCAACCTCCGGCTGAAGCAGC
TCAAGAGGCAGCTGGAGGAGGCAGAGGAGGAGGCATCTCGGGCACAGGCTGGTCGGAGGCGGCTGCAGCG
GGAGCTGGAGGACGTCACTGAGTCTGCAGAATCCATGAACCGGGAGGTGACCACGCTGAGGAACAGGCTC
CGGCGTGGCCCACTTACATTCACCACACGGACTGTGCGCCAGGTGTTCCGGCTGGAAGAGGGCGTGGCTT
CTGACGAGGAAGAGGCTGAAGGAGCTGAACCTGGCTCTGCACCAGGCCAGGAGCCGGAGGCTCCGCCCCC
TGCCACACCCCAAAGCAGCGGTGGAGCAAGCGCAGCCAGTGGTAGCGCGGATCCACCGGTCGCCACCATG
AGTGCGATTAAGCCAGACATGAAGATCAACCTCCGTATGGAAGGCAACGTAAACGGGCACCACTTTGTGA
TCGACGGAGATGGTACAGGCAAGCCTTTTGAGGGAAAACAGAGTATGGATCTTGAAGTCAAAGAGGGCGG
ACCTCTGCCTTTTGCCTTTGATATCCTGACCACTGCATTCCATTACGGCAACAGGGTATTCGCCGAATAT
CCAGACCACATACAAGACTATTTTAAGCAGTCGTTTCCTAAGGGGTATTCGTGGGAACGAAGCTTGACTT
TCGAAGACGGGGGCATTTGCATTGCCAGAAACGACATAACAATGGAAGGGGACACTTTCTATAATAAAGT
TCGATTTCACGGTGTAAACTTTCCCGCCAATGGTCCAGTTATGCAGAAGAAGACGCTGAAATGGGAGCCC
TCCACTGAGAAAATGTATGTGCGTGATGGAGTGCTGACTGGTGATATTCGCATGGCTTTGTTGCTTGAAG
GAAATGCCCATTACCGATGTGACTTCAGAACTACTTACAAAGCTAAGGAGAAGGGTGTCAAGTTACCAGG
CTACCACTTTGTGGACCACTGCATTGAGATTTTAAGCCATGACAAAGATTACAACAAGGTTAAGCTGTAT
GAGCATGCTGTTGCTCATTCTGGATTGCCTGACAATGCCAGACGATCCGGTAGCGGTCACGGTACTGGTT
CTACTGGTTCTGGTTCTTCTGAGAGTGCGATTAAGCCAGACATGAAGATCAACCTCCGTATGGAAGGCAA
CGTAAACGGGCACCACTTTGTGATCGACGGAGATGGTACAGGCAAGCCTTTTGAGGGAAAACAGAGTATG
GATCTTGAAGTCAAAGAGGGCGGACCTCTGCCTTTTGCCTTTGATATCCTGACCACTGCATTCCATTACG
GCAACAGGGTATTCGCCGAATATCCAGACCACATACAAGACTATTTTAAGCAGTCGTTTCCTAAGGGGTA
TTCGTGGGAACGAAGCTTGACTTTCGAAGACGGGGGCATTTGCATTGCCAGAAACGACATAACAATGGAA
GGGGACACTTTCTATAATAAAGTTCGATTTCACGGTGTAAACTTTCCCGCCAATGGTCCAGTTATGCAGA
AGAAGACGCTGAAATGGGAGCCCTCCACTGAGAAAATGTATGTGCGTGATGGAGTGCTGACTGGTGATAT
TCGCATGGCTTTGTTGCTTGAAGGAAATGCCCATTACCGATGTGACTTCAGAACTACTTACAAAGCTAAG
GAGAAGGGTGTCAAGTTACCAGGCTACCACTTTGTGGACCACTGCATTGAGATTTTAAGCCATGACAAAG
ATTACAACAAGGTTAAGCTGTATGAGCATGCTGTTGCTCATTCTGGATTGCCTGACAATGCCAGACGATA
AGCGGCCGCGACTCTAGATCATAATCAGCCATACCAC
