>Addgene plasmid #57648 | tdEos-MyosinIIC-N-18 | addgene partial sequence | sequence record 199346 | Addgene Partial NGS Result
CGTTACATAACTTACGGTAAATGGCCCGCCTGGCTGACCGCCCAACGACCCCCGCCCATTGACGTCAATA
ATGACGTATGTTCCCATAGTAACGCCAATAGGGACTTTCCATTGACGTCAATGGGTGGAGTATTTACGGT
AAACTGCCCACTTGGCAGTACATCAAGTGTATCATATGCCAAGTACGCCCCCTATTGACGTCAATGACGG
TAAATGGCCCGCCTGGCATTATGCCCAGTACATGACCTTATGGGACTTTCCTACTTGGCAGTACATCTAC
GTATTAGTCATCGCTATTACCATGGTGATGCGGTTTTGGCAGTACATCAATGGGCGTGGATAGCGGTTTG
ACTCACGGGGATTTCCAAGTCTCCACCCCATTGACGTCAATGGGAGTTTGTTTTGGCACCAAAATCAACG
GGACTTTCCAAAATGTCGTAACAACTCCGCCCCATTGACGCAAATGGGCGGTAGGCGTGTACGGTGGGAG
GTCTATATAAGCAGAGCTGGTTTAGTGAACCGTCAGATCCGCTAGCACCGCCACCATGGCTGCAGTGACC
ATGTCCGTGTCTGGGAGGAAGGTAGCCTCCAGGCCAGGCCCGGTGCCTGAGGCAGCCCAATCGTTCCTCT
ACGCGCCCCGGACGCCAAATGTAGGTGGCCCTGGAGGGCCACAGGTGGAGTGGACAGCCCGGCGCATGGT
GTGGGTGCCCTCGGAACTGCATGGGTTCGAGGCAGCAGCCCTGCGGGATGAAGGGGAGGAGGAGGCAGAA
GTGGAGCTGGCGGAGAGTGGGCGCCGCCTGCGGCTGCCCAGGGACCAGATCCAGCGCATGAACCCACCCA
AGTTCAGCAAGGCAGAAGATATGGCTGAGCTCACCTGCCTCAACGAGGCCTCGGTCCTGCACAACCTGCG
AGAACGCTACTACTCCGGGCTCATTTATACCTACTCTGGCCTCTTCTGTGTGGTCATTAACCCATACAAG
CAGCTGCCCATCTACACGGAGGCCATTGTTGAAATGTACCGGGGCAAGAAGCGCCATGAGGTGCCACCTC
ACGTGTATGCTGTGACGGAGGGCGCGTACCGCAGCATGCTTCAGGATCGTGAGGATCAATCCATTCTCTG
CACGGGAGAGTCTGGCGCTGGGAAGACGGAGAACACCAAGAAGGTCATCCAGTACCTGGCCCATGTGGCA
TCATCTCCAAAGGGCAGGAAGGAGCCTGGTGTCCCTGCCTCCGTCAGCACCATGTCTTATGGGGAGCTAG
AGCGTCAGCTTCTTCAAGCCAACCCCATCCTAGAGGCCTTTGGCAATGCCAAGACAGTGAAGAACGACAA
CTCTTCCCGATTTGGCAAATTCATCCGCATCAACTTTGATATTGCTGGCTACATCGTGGGAGCAAACATC
GAGACCTATCTGTTGGAGAAGTCCCGGGCCATCAGACAGGCCAAGGATGAATGCAGCTTCCATATCTTCT
ACCAGCTGCTAGGGGGCGCTGGGGAGCAGCTAAAAGCTGACCTCCTTCTGGAGCCCTGTTCCCATTATCG
CTTCCTGACCAATGGGCCCTCATCGTCCCCGGGCCAGGAGCGTGAGTTATTCCAGGAGACCCTGGAGTCC
CTGCGTGTGCTGGGCCTCCTCCCAGAAGAGATCACTGCCATGCTGCGCACTGTCTCTGCTGTCCTCCAGT
TTGGCAACATTGTCCTGAAGAAAGAGCGCAATACGGACCAAGCCACCATGCCTGACAACACAGCTGCCCA
GAAGCTTTGCCGCCTCTTGGGACTCGGAGTGACCGACTTCTCCAGAGCCCTTCTCACACCCCGCATCAAA
GTGGGCCGAGATTATGTTCAGAAAGCACAAACCAAGGAGCAGGCTGACTTTGCGCTGGAGGCTCTGGCCA
AAGCTACCTATGAGCGCCTGTTCCGCTGGCTGGTTCTGCGGCTCAACCGTGCCCTGGACAGAAGCCCGCG
GCAGGGTGCCTCCTTCCTGGGCATCCTGGACATCGCGGGCTTTGAGATCTTCCAGCTGAACTCCTTCGAG
CAGCTGTGCATCAACTACACCAACGAGAAGCTACAGCAGCTATTCAACCACACCATGTTCGTGCTGGAGC
AGGAGGAGTACCAGCGAGAGGGCATCCCCTGGACCTTCCTAGACTTCGGGTTGGACCTGCAACCTTGCAT
CGACCTCATTGAGCGTCCGGCCAACCCTCCAGGTCTCCTGGCCCTGCTGGACGAGGAGTGCTGGTTCCCC
AAGGCCACGGACAAGTCTTTTGTGGAGAAGGTCGCCCAGGAGCAGGGCAGCCACCCCAAATTCCAGCGCC
CCAGGAACCTGCGAGATCAGGCCGACTTCAGCGTCCTGCACTACGCCGGCAAGGTTGACTACAAAGCCAG
TGAGTGGCTGATGAAGAACATGGACCCACTGAATGACAATGTGGCCGCCTTGCTTCACCAGAGCACGGAT
CGTCTCACAGCTGAGATCTGGAAGGATGTGGAGGGCATCGTGGGGCTGGAGCAAGTAAGCAGCCTTGGAG
ATGGCCCACCGGGAGGCCGCCCCCGCCGTGGAATGTTTCGGACTGTGGGGCAGCTCTACAAAGAATCCCT
GAGCCGCCTCATGGCCACGCTCAGCAACACCAACCCTAGTTTTGTCCGCTGCATCGTTCCCAATCATGAG
AAGAGGGCTGGAAAGCTGGAGCCGCGCCTGGTGCTGGACCAACTCCGTTGTAACGGGGTCCTCGAGGGTA
TACGCATCTGTCGCCAAGGCTTCCCCAACCGCATCCTCTTCCAGGAGTTCCGACAGCGCTATGAAATCCT
CACCCCGAACGCTATTCCCAAGGGCTTCATGGACGGCAAACAGGCCTGTGAGAAGATGATCCAGGCCCTG
GAGCTAGACCCCAACCTGTACCGTGTTGGCCAAAGCAAGATCTTCTTCCGGGCAGGGGTCCTGGCCCAGC
TGGAGGAGGAGCGGGACCTGAAAGTCACCGACATCATAGTGTCTTTCCAGGCAGCGGCACGGGGCTACCT
GGCCCGTAGGGCTTTCCAGAGACGGCAGCAGCAGCAGAGTGCTCTGAGGGTGATGCAGAGAAACTGTGCT
GCCTACCTCAAGCTCAGGAACTGGCAGTGGTGGAGGCTGTTCATCAAGGTGAAGCCCCTGCTGCAGGTGA
CACGGCAGGATGAGGTGCTGCAGGCGCGCGCCCAGGAGCTGCAGAAAGTTCAGGAGCTGCAGCAGCAGAG
CGCTCGTGAAGTGGGGGAACTGCAGGGTCGAGTGGCACAGCTAGAGGAGGAGCGCACGCGCCTGGCTGAG
CAGCTTCGAGCAGAAGCCGAGCTCTGCTCTGAGGCCGAGGAGACGCGGGCGCGACTGGCTGCCCGGAAGC
AGGAGCTGGAGCTGGTGGTGACAGAGCTGGAGGCACGAGTGGGCGAGGAAGAAGAGTGCAGCCGGCAGCT
GCAGAGTGAGAAGAAGAGGCTGCAGCAGCATATCCAGGAGCTAGAGAGCCACCTGGAAGCTGAGGAGGGT
GCCCGGCAGAAGCTACAGCTGGAGAAGGTGACCACAGAGGCCAAGATGAAGAAATTTGAGGAGGACCTGC
TGCTCCTGGAGGACCAGAATTCCAAGCTGAGCAAGGAGCGGAGGCTGCTGGAGGAGCGGCTGGCTGAGTT
CTCCTCACAGGCAGCAGAAGAGGAAGAGAAAGTCAAAAGTCTCAACAAGCTGAGGCTCAAATATGAAGCC
ACAATCTCAGACATGGAAGACCGGCTGAAGAAGGAGGAGAAGGGACGCCAGGAACTAGAGAAGCTGAAGC
GACGGCTGGACGGGGAGAGCTCAGAGCTTCAGGAGCAGATGGTGGAGCAGAAGCAGAGGGCAGAGGAACT
GCTCGCACAGCTGGGCCGCAAGGAGGATGAGCTGCAGGCCGCCCTGCTCAGGGCAGAGGAAGAGGGTGGT
GCCCGTGCCCAGTTGCTCAAGTCCCTGCGAGAGGCACAGGCTGGCCTTGCTGAGGCTCAGGAGGACCTGG
AAGCTGAGCGGGTAGCCAGGGCCAAGGCGGAGAAGCAGCGCCGGGACCTGGGCGAGGAGTTGGAGGCCCT
ACGTGGGGAGCTCGAGGACACTCTGGATTCCACCAACGCCCAGCAGGAGCTGCGGTCCAAGAGGGAGCAG
GAGGTGACAGAGCTGAAGAAAGCATTGGAAGAGGAGTCCCGTGCCCATGAGGTGTCCATGCAGGAGCTGA
GACAGAGGCATAGCCAGGCACTGGTGGAGATGGCCGAGCAGTTGGAGCAAGCCCGGAGGGGCAAAGGTGT
GTGGGAGAAGACTCGGCTATCCCTGGAGGCTGAGGTGTCCGAGCTGAAGGCCGAGCTGAGCAGCCTGCAG
ACCTCGAGACAGGAGGGTGAGCAGAAGAGGCGCCGCCTGGAGTCCCAGCTACAGGAGGTCCAGGGCCGAT
CCAGTGATTCGGAGCGGGCTCGGTCTGAGGCTGCTGAGAAGCTGCAGAGAGCCCAGGCGGAACTTGAGAG
CGTGTCCACAGCCCTGAGTGAGGCGGAGTCCAAAGCCATCAGGCTGGGCAAGGAGCTGAGCAGTGCAGAG
TCCCAGCTGCATGACACCCAGGAACTGCTTCAGGAGGAGACCAGGGCAAAGCTGGCCTTGGGGTCCCGTG
TGCGTGCCCTAGAGGCCGAGGCGGCGGGGCTTCGGGAGCAGATGGAAGAGGAGGTGGTTGCCAGGGAACG
GGCTGGCCGGGAGCTGCAGAGCACGCAGGCCCAGCTCTCTGAATGGCGGCGCCGCCAGGAAGAAGAGGCT
GCGGTGCTGGAGGCTGGGGAGGAGGCTCGGCGCCGTGCAGCCCGGGAGGCAGAGACCCTGACCCAGCGCC
TGGCAGAAAAGACTGAGGCTGTAGAACGACTGGAGCGAGCCCGGCGCCGACTGCAGCAGGAGTTGGACGA
TGCCACTGTGGATCTGGGGCAGCAGAAGCAGCTCCTGAGCACACTGGAGAAGAAGCAGCGGAAATTTGAC
CAGCTCCTGGCAGAGGAGAAGGCTGCAGTTCTACGGGCTGTGGAAGACCGTGAACGGATAGAGGCCGAAG
GCCGGGAGCGAGAGGCCCGGGCCCTGTCGCTGACCCGGGCCCTGGAAGAGGAGCAGGAGGCCCGGGAGGA
GCTGGAGAGGCAGAACCGTGCTCTGAGGGCTGAGCTGGAAGCACTGCTGAGCAGCAAGGATGACGTGGGC
AAGAACGTGCACGAGCTGGAGCGAGCCCGTAAGGCGGCTGAACAGGCAGCCAGTGACCTGCGGACACAGG
TGACAGAATTGGAGGATGAGCTGACAGCCGCAGAGGATGCCAAGCTGCGCCTGGAGGTGACTGTGCAGGC
TCTGAAGGCTCAACATGAACGCGACCTGCAGGGCCGCGATGATGCCGGTGAGGAGAGGCGGAGGCAGCTG
GCCAAGCAGCTAAGAGACGCAGAGGTAGAGCGCGATGAGGAACGGAAGCAGAGGGCACTGGCTATGGCTG
CCCGCAAGAAGCTGGAGCTGGAACTGGAGGAGTTGAAGGCGCAGACATCTGCTGCTGGGCAGGGCAAGGA
AGAGGCAGTGAAGCAGCTGAAGAAGATGCAGGTCCAGATGAAGGAGCTGTGGCGGGAGGTAGAGGAGACG
CGTAGCTCCCGCGACGAGATGTTTACCCTGAGCAGGGAAAATGAGAAGAAGCTCAAGGGGCTGGAAGCTG
AGGTGCTGCGTCTGCAAGAGGAACTTGCTGCCTCAGACCGAGCCCGGAGGCAGGCCCAGCAAGACAGAGA
CGAGATGGCAGAGGAGGTGGCCAGTGGCAATCTTAGCAAGGCAGCCACCCTGGAGGAAAAACGGCAGCTG
GAGGGGCGACTGAGCCAGTTGGAAGAGGAGCTGGAGGAAGAACAGAACAACTCGGAGCTGCTCAAGGACC
ATTACCGAAAGCTAGTGCTACAGGTCGAGTCCCTCACCACAGAACTGTCTGCCGAACGAAGTTTCTCAGC
CAAGGCCGAGAGTGGACGGCAGCAGCTGGAGCGGCAGATCCAGGAACTGCGGGCCCGCTTGGGTGAAGAG
GATGCTGGAGCCCGAGCCAGGCAGAAAATGCTGATCGCTGCTCTGGAGTCTAAACTGGCCCAGGCAGAGG
AGCAGCTGGAGCAGGAGAGCAGGGAGCGCATCCTCTCTGGCAAGCTGGTACGCAGAGCTGAGAAGCGGCT
GAAGGAGGTAGTTCTTCAGGTGGATGAAGAGCGCAGGGTGGCTGACCAGGTCCGGGACCAGCTGGAGAAA
AGCAACCTCCGGCTGAAGCAGCTCAAGAGGCAGCTGGAGGAGGCAGAGGAGGAGGCATCTCGGGCACAGG
CTGGTCGGAGGCGGCTGCAGCGGGAGCTGGAGGACGTCACTGAGTCTGCAGAATCCATGAACCGGGAGGT
GACCACGCTGAGGAACAGGCTCCGGCGTGGCCCACTTACATTCACCACACGGACTGTGCGCCAGGTGTTC
CGGCTGGAAGAGGGCGTGGCTTCTGACGAGGAAGAGGCTGAAGGAGCTGAACCTGGCTCTGCACCAGGCC
AGGAGCCGGAGGCTCCGCCCCCTGCCACACCCCAAAGCAGCGGTGGAGCAAGCGCAGCCAGTGGTAGCGC
GGATCCACCGGTCGCCACCATGAGTGCGATTAAGCCAGACATGAAGATCAACCTCCGTATGGAAGGCAAC
GTAAACGGGCACCACTTTGTGATCGACGGAGATGGTACAGGCAAGCCTTTTGAGGGAAAACAGAGTATGG
ATCTTGAAGTCAAAGAGGGCGGACCTCTGCCTTTTGCCTTTGATATCCTGACCACTGCATTCCATTACGG
CAACAGGGTATTCGCCGAATATCCAGACCACATACAAGACTATTTTAAGCAGTCGTTTCCTAAGGGGTAT
TCGTGGGAACGAAGCTTGACTTTCGAAGACGGGGGCATTTGCATTGCCAGAAACGACATAACAATGGAAG
GGGACACTTTCTATAATAAAGTTCGATTTCACGGTGTAAACTTTCCCGCCAATGGTCCAGTTATGCAGAA
GAAGACGCTGAAATGGGAGCCCTCCACTGAGAAAATGTATGTGCGTGATGGAGTGCTGACTGGTGATATT
CGCATGGCTTTGTTGCTTGAAGGAAATGCCCATTACCGATGTGACTTCAGAACTACTTACAAAGCTAAGG
AGAAGGGTGTCAAGTTACCAGGCTACCACTTTGTGGACCACTGCATTGAGATTTTAAGCCATGACAAAGA
TTACAACAAGGTTAAGCTGTATGAGCATGCTGTTGCTCATTCTGGATTGCCTGACAATGCCAGACGATAA
GCGGCCGCGACTCTAGATCATAATCAGCCATACCACATTTGTAGAGGTTTTACTTGCTTTAAAAAACCTC
CCACACCTCCCCCTGAACCTGAAACATAAAATGAATGCAATTGTTGTTGTTAACTTGTTTATTGCAGCTT
ATAATGGTTACAAATAAAGCAATAGCATCACAAATTTCACAAATAAAGCATTTTTTTCACTGCATTCTAG
TTGTGGTTTGTCCAAACTCATCAATGTATCTTAAGGCGTAAATTGTAAGCGTTAATATTTTGTTAAAATT
CGCGTTAAATTTTTGTTAAATCAGCTCATTTTTTAACCAATAGGCCGAAATCGGCAAAATCCCTTATAAA
TCAAAAGAATAGACCGAGATAGGGT
[37 nt withheld, positions 7656-7692]
AAAGAACGTGGACTCCAACGTCAAAGG
[49 nt withheld, positions 7720-7768]
T
[91 nt withheld, positions 7770-7860]
G
[124 nt withheld, positions 7862-7985]
CAGGTGGCACTTTTCGGGGAAATGTGCGCGGAACCCCTATTTGTTTATTTTTCTAAATACATTCAAATAT
GTATCCGCTCATGAGACAATAACCCTGATAAATGCTTCAATAATATTGAAAAAGGAAGAGTCCTGAGGCG
GAAAGAACCAGCTGTGGAATGTGTGTCAGTTAGGGTGTGGAAAGTCCCCAGGCTCCCCAGCAGGCAGAAG
TATGCAAAGCATGCATCTCAATTAGTCAGCAACCAGGTGTGGAAAGTCCCCAGGCTCCCCAGCAGGCAGA
AGTATGCAAAGCATGCATCTCAATTAGTCAGCAACCATAGTCCCGCCCCTAACTCCGCCCATCCCGCCCC
TAACTCCGCCCAGTTCCGCCCATTCTCCGCCCCATGGCTGACTAATTTTTTTTATTTATGCAGAGGCCGA
GGCCGCCTCGGCCTCTGAGCTATTCCAGAAGTAGTGAGGAGGCTTTTTTGGAGGCCTAGGCTTTTGCAAA
GATCGATCAAGAGACAGGATGAGGATCGTTTCGCATGATTGAACAAGATGGATTGCACGCAGGTTCTCCG
GCCGCTTGGGTGGAGAGGCTATTCGGCTATGACTGGGCACAACAGACAATCGGCTGCTCTGATGCCGCCG
TGTTCCGGCTGTCAGCGCAGGGGCGCCCGGTTCTTTTTGTCAAGACCGACCTGTCCGGTGCCCTGAATGA
ACTGCAAGACGAGGCAGCGCGGCTATCGTGGCTGGCCACGACGGGCGTTCCTTGCGCAGCTGTGCTCGAC
GTTGTCACTGAAGCGGGAAGGGACTGGCTGCTATTGGGCGAAGTGCCGGGGCAGGATCTCCTGTCATCTC
ACCTTGCTCCTGCCGAGAAAGTATCCATCATGGCTGATGCAATGCGGCGGCTGCATACGCTTGATCCGGC
TACCTGCCCATTCGACCACCAAGCGAAACATCGCATCGAGCGAGCACGTACTCGGATGGAAGCCGGTCTT
GTCGATCAGGATGATCTGGACGAAGAGCATCAGGGGCTCGCGCCAGCCGAACTGTTCGCCAGGCTCAAGG
CGAGCATGCCCGACGGCGAGGATCTCGTCGTGACCCATGGCGATGCCTGCTTGCCGAATATCATGGTGGA
AAATGGCCGCTTTTCTGGATTCATCGACTGTGGCCGGCTGGGTGTGGCGGACCGCTATCAGGACATAGCG
TTGGCTACCCGTGATATTGCTGAAGAGCTTGGCGGCGAATGGGCTGACCGCTTCCTCGTGCTTTACGGTA
TCGCCGCTCCCGATTCGCAGCGCATCGCCTTCTATCGCCTTCTTGACGAGTTCTTCTGAGCGGGACTCTG
GGGTTCGAAATGACCGACCAAGCGACGCCCAACCTGCCATCACGAGATTTCGATTCCACCGCCGCCTTCT
ATGAAAGGTTGGGCTTCGGAATCGTTTTCCGGGACGCCGGCTGGATGATCCTCCAGCGCGGGGATCTCAT
GCTGGAGTTCTTCGCCCACCCTAGGGGGAGGCTAACTGAAACACGGAAGGAGACAATACCGGAAGGAACC
CGCGCTATGACGGCAATAAAAAGACAGAATAAAACGCACGGTGTTGGGTCGTTTGTTCATAAACGCGGGG
TTCGGTCCCAGGGCTGGCACTCTGTCGATACCCCACCGAGACCCCATTGGGGCCAATACGCCCGCGTTTC
TTCCTTTTCCCCACCCCACCCCCCAAGTTCGGGTGAAGGCCCAGGGCTCGCAGCCAACGTCGGGGCGGCA
GGCCCTGCCATAGCCTCAGGTTACTCATATATACTTTAGATTGATTTAAAACTTCATTTTTAATTTAAAA
GGATCTAGGTGAAGATCCTTTTTGATAATCTCATGACCAAAATCCCTTAACGTGAGTTTTCGTTCCACTG
AGCGTCAGACCCCGTAGAAAAGATCAAAGGATCTTCTTGAGATCCTTTTTTTCTGCGCGTAATCTGCTGC
TTGCAAACAAAAAAACCACCGCTACCAGCGGTGGTTTGTTTGCCGGATCAAGAGCTACCAACTCTTTTTC
CGAAGGTAACTGGCTTCAGCAGAGCGCAGATACCAAATACTGTTCTTCTAGTGTAGCCGTAGTTAGGCCA
CCACTTCAAGAACTCTGTAGCACCGCCTACATACCTCGCTCTGCTAATCCTGTTACCAGTGGCTGCTGCC
AGTGGCGATAAGTCGTGTCTTACCGGGTTGGACTCAAGACGATAGTTACCGGATAAGGCGCAGCGGTCGG
GCTGAACGGGGGGTTCGTGCACACAGCCCAGCTTGGAGCGAACGACCTACACCGAACTGAGATACCTACA
GCGTGAGCTATGAGAAAGCGCCACGCTTCCCGAAGGGAGAAAGGCGGACAGGTATCCGGTAAGCGGCAGG
GTCGGAACAGGAGAGCGCACGAGGGAGCTTCCAGGGGGAAACGCCTGGTATCTTTATAGTCCTGTCGGGT
TTCGCCACCTCTGACTTGAGCGTCGATTTTTGTGATGCTCGTCAGGGGGGCGGAGCCTATGGAAAAACGC
CAGCAACGCGGCCTTTTTACGGTTCCTGGCCTTTTGCTGGCCTTTTGCTCACATGTTCTTTCCTGCGTTA
TCCCCTGATTCTGTGGATAACCGTATTACCGCCATGCATTAGTTATTAATAGTAATCAATTACGGGGTCA
TTAGTTCATAGCCCATATATGGAGTTCCG
