[The description below was written by a language model from this plasmid's Addgene catalogue record.]
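Description:
tdEos-MyosinIIC-N-18 is a mammalian expression plasmid built on the tdEos-N1 backbone (about 4.75 kb without the insert), an N1-style fusion vector in which a gene of interest is placed upstream of the fluorescent protein coding sequence. It is maintained in E. coli as a high-copy plasmid under kanamycin selection, and it carries a neomycin resistance marker that allows G418 selection of transfected mammalian cells. No feature table accompanies the record, so the specific origin of replication and the promoters driving the resistance marker are not stated. The use of an SV40 polyA reverse sequencing primer suggests an SV40 polyadenylation signal downstream of the fusion.

The payload is mouse myosin IIC, a non-muscle myosin II heavy chain isoform, expressed from the CMV promoter with tdEos fused to its C terminus. The "N-18" in the name probably denotes the N1-type orientation and an 18-residue linker between the two proteins, but the record does not confirm this, and neither the cloning method nor the insert size is given. tdEos is a tandem-dimer form of the photoconvertible protein Eos. Its two recorded spectral states are a green form (excitation 505 nm, emission 516 nm) and a red form (excitation 569 nm, emission 581 nm), with conversion from green to red generally triggered by violet or near-UV light. The stated purpose is cytoskeletal localization, so the construct serves to label myosin IIC-containing structures in living or fixed mammalian cells. Photoconversion also makes such fusions suitable for tracking selected protein pools and for single-molecule localization microscopy.
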