Addgene plasmid #57648: tdEos-MyosinIIC-N-18
Purpose: Localization: Cytoskeleton, Excitation: 505 / 569, Emission: 516 / 581
Depositing lab: Michael Davidson. Depositing organization: Florida State University, Tallahassee.
Backbone
  Vector backbone: tdEos-N1
  Backbone size w/o insert (bp): 4750
  Vector type: Mammalian Expression
  Selectable markers: Neomycin (select with G418)
Growth in bacteria
  Bacterial resistance: Kanamycin, 50 μg/mL
  Growth temperature: 37°C
  Growth strain: DH5alpha
  Copy number: High Copy
Gene/Insert
  Gene/Insert name: MyosinIIC
  Species: M. musculus (mouse)
  Promoter: CMV
  Tag / fusion protein: tdEos (C terminal on backbone)
  Cloning method: Unknown
  Sequencing primers: 5′ CMV-F; 3′ SV40pA-R
Terms and licenses: Academic/Nonprofit Terms; Industry Terms
Depositor comments: . Excitation = 505 / 569; Emission = 516 / 581
How to cite: tdEos-MyosinIIC-N-18 was a gift from Michael Davidson (Addgene plasmid # 57648 ; http://n2t.net/addgene:57648 ; RRID:Addgene_57648)
